>Addgene plasmid #122922 | YIp TRP1-HphMx | depositor full sequence | sequence record 234464 | YIp TRP1-HphMx sequence 5907 bps
TCGCGCGTTTCGGTGATGACGGTGAAAACCTCTGACACATGCAGCTCCCGGAGACGGTCACAGCTTGTCT
GTAAGCGGATGCCGGGAGCAGACAAGCCCGTCAGGGCGCGTCAGCGGGTGTTGGCGGGTGTCGGGGCTGG
CTTAACTATGCGGCATCAGAGCAGATTGTACTGAGAGTGCACCATAAACGACATTACTATATATATAATA
TAGGAAGCATTTAATAGACAGCATCGTAATATATGTGTACTTTGCAGTTATGACGCCAGATGGCAGTAGT
GGAAGATATTCTTTATTGAAAAATAGCTTGTCACCTTACGTACAATCTTGATCCGGAGCTTTTCTTTTTT
TGCCGATTAAGAATTAATTCGGTCGAAAAAAGAAAAGGAGAGGGCCAAGAGGGAGGGCATTGGTGACTAT
TGAGCACGTGAGTATACGTGATTAAGCACACAAAGGCAGCTTGGAGTATGTCTGTTATTAATTTCACAGG
TAGTTCTGGTCCATTGGTGAAAGTTTGCGGCTTGCAGAGCACAGAGGCCGCAGAATGTGCTCTAGATTCC
GATGCTGACTTGCTGGGTATTATATGTGTGCCCAATAGAAAGAGAACAATTGACCCGGTTATTGCAAGGA
AAATTTCAAGTCTTGTAAAAGCATATAAAAATAGTTCAGGCACTCCGAAATACTTGGTTGGCGTGTTTCG
TAATCAACCTAAGGAGGATGTTTTGGCTCTGGTCAATGATTACGGCATTGATATCGTCCAACTGCATGGA
GATGAGTCGTGGCAAGAATACCAAGAGTTCCTCGGTTTGCCAGTTATTAAAAGACTCGTATTTCCAAAAG
ACTGCAACATACTACTCAGTGCAGCTTCACAGAAACCTCATTCGTTTATTCCCTTGTTTGATTCAGAAGC
AGGTGGGACAGGTGAACTTTTGGATTGGAACTCGATTTCTGACTGGGTTGGAAGGCAAGAGAGCCCCGAA
AGCTTACATTTTATGTTAGCTGGTGGACTGACGCCAGAAAATGTTGGTGATGCGCTTAGATTAAATGGCG
TTATTGGTGTTGATGTAAGCGGAGGTGTGGAGACAAATGGTGTAAAAGACTCTAACAAAATAGCAAATTT
CGTCAAAAATGCTAAGAAATAGGTTATTACTGAGTAGTATTTATTTAAGTATTGTTTGTGCACTTGCCTA
TGCGGTGTGAAATACCGCACAGATGCGTAAGGAGAAAATACCGCATCAGGAAATTGTAAACGTTAATATT
TTGTTAAAATTCGCGTTAAATTTTTGTTAAATCAGCTCATTTTTTAACCAATAGGCCGAAATCGGCAAAA
TCCCTTATAAATCAAAAGAATAGACCGAGATAGGGT
[37 nt withheld, positions 1367-1403]
AAAGAACGTGGACTCCAACGTCAAAGG
[49 nt withheld, positions 1431-1479]
T
[91 nt withheld, positions 1481-1571]
G
[124 nt withheld, positions 1573-1696]
CGCGCCATTCGCCATTCAGGCTGCGCAACTGTTGGGAAGGGCGATCGGTGCGGGCCTCTTCGCTATTACG
CCAGCTGGCGAAAGGGGGATGTGCTGCAAGGCGATTAAGTTGGGTAACGCCAGGGTTTTCCCAGTCACGA
CGTTGTAAAACGACGGCCAGTGAGCGCGCGTAATACGACTCACTATAGGGCGAATTGGGTACCGGGCCCC
CCCTCGAGGTCGACGGTATCGATAAGCTTGATATCGAATTCCTGCAGCCCGGGGGATCCACTAGTTCTAG
AGCGGCCGCCACCGCGGTGGAGCTCCAGCTTTTGTTCCCTTTAGTGAGGGTTAATTGCGCGCTTGGCGTA
ATCATGGTCATAGCTGTTTCCTGTGTGAAATTGTTATCCGCTCACAATTCCACACAACATAGGAGCCGGA
AGCATAAAGTGTAAAGCCTGGGGTGCCTAATGAGTGAGGTAACTCACATTAATTGCGTTGCGCTCACTGC
CCGCTTTCCAGTCGGGAAACCTGTCGTGCCAGCTGCATTAATGAATCGGCCAACGCGCGGGGAGAGGCGG
TTTGCGTATTGGGCGCTCTTCCGCTTCCTCGCTCACTGACTCGCTGCGCTCGGTCGTTCGGCTGCGGCGA
GCGGTATCAGCTCACTCAAAGGCGGTAATACGGTTATCCACAGAATCAGGGGATAACGCAGGAAAGAACA
TGTGAGCAAAAGGCCAGCAAAAGGCCAGGAACCGTAAAAAGGCCGCGTTGCTGGCGTTTTTCCATAGGCT
CCGCCCCCCTGACGAGCATCACAAAAATCGACGCTCAAGTCAGAGGTGGCGAAACCCGACAGGACTATAA
AGATACCAGGCGTTTCCCCCTGGAAGCTCCCTCGTGCGCTCTCCTGTTCCGACCCTGCCGCTTACCGGAT
ACCTGTCCGCCTTTCTCCCTTCGGGAAGCGTGGCGCTTTCTCATAGCTCACGCTGTAGGTATCTCAGTTC
GGTGTAGGTCGTTCGCTCCAAGCTGGGCTGTGTGCACGAACCCCCCGTTCAGCCCGACCGCTGCGCCTTA
TCCGGTAACTATCGTCTTGAGTCCAACCCGGTAAGACACGACTTATCGCCACTGGCAGCAGCCACTGGTA
ACAGGATTAGCAGAGCGAGGTATGTAGGCGGTGCTACAGAGTTCTTGAAGTGGTGGCCTAACTACGGCTA
CACTAGAAGGACAGTATTTGGTATCTGCGCTCTGCTGAAGCCAGTTACCTTCGGAAAAAGAGTTGGTAGC
TCTTGATCCGGCAAACAAACCACCGCTGGTAGCGGTGGTTTTTTTGTTTGCAAGCAGCAGATTACGCGCA
GAAAAAAAGGATCTCAAGAAGATCCTTTGATCTTTTCTACGGGGTCTGACGCTCAGTGGAACGAAAACTC
ACGTTAAGGGATTTTGGTCATGAGATTATCAAAAAGGATCTTCACCTAGATCCTTTTAAATTAAAAATGA
AGTTTTAAATCAATCTAAAGTATATATGAGTAAACTTGGTCTGACAGTTACCAATGCTTAATCAGTGAGG
CACCTATCTCAGCGATCTGTCTATTTCGTTCATCCATAGTTGCCTGACTCCCCGTCGTGTAGATAACTAC
GATACGGGAGGGCTTACCATCTGGCCCCAGTGCTGCAATGATACCGCGAGACCCACGCTCACCGGCTCCA
GATTTATCAGCAATAAACCAGCCAGCCGGAAGGGCCGAGCGCAGAAGTGGTCCTGCAACTTTATCCGCCT
CCATCCAGTCTATTAATTGTTGCCGGGAAGCTAGAGTAAGTAGTTCGCCAGTTAATAGTTTGCGCAACGT
TGTTGCCATTGCTACAGGCATCGTGGTGTCACGCTCGTCGTTTGGTATGGCTTCATTCAGCTCCGGTTCC
CAACGATCAAGGCGAGTTACATGATCCCCCATGTTGTGCAAAAAAGCGGTTAGCTCCTTCGGTCCTCCGA
TCGTTGTCAGAAGTAAGTTGGCCGCAGTGTTATCACTCATGGTTATGGCAGCACTGCATAATTCTCTTAC
TGTCATGCCATCCGTAAGATGCTTTTCTGTGACTGGTGAGTACTCAACCAAGTCATTCTGAGAATAGTGT
ATGCGGCGACCGAGTTGCTCTTGCCCGGCGTCAATACGGGATAATACCGCGCCACATAGCAGAACTTTAA
AAGTGCTCATCATTGGAAAACGTTCTTCGGGGCGAAAACTCTCAAGGATCTTACCGCTGTTGAGATCCAG
TTCGATGTAACCCACTCGTGCACCCAACTGATCTTCAGCATCTTTTACTTTCACCAGCGTTTCTGGGTGA
GCAAAAACAGGAAGGCAAAATGCCGCAAAAAAGGGAATAAGGGCGACACGGAAATGTTGAATACTCATAC
TCTTCCTTTTTCAATATTATTGAAGCATTTATCAGGGTTATTGTCTCATGAGCGGATACATATTTGAATG
TATTTAGAAAAATAAACAAATAGGGGTTCCGCGCACATTTCCCCGAAAAGTGCCACCTGACGTCTTGTTT
AGCTTGCCTCGTCCCCGCCGGGTCACCCGGCCAGCGACATGGAGGCCCAGAATACCCTCCTTGACAGTCT
TGACGTGCGCAGCTCAGGGGCATGATGTGACTGTCGCCCGTACATTTAGCCCATACATCCCCATGTATAA
TCATTTGCATCCATACATTTTGATGGCCGCACGGCGCGAAGCAAAAATTACGGCTCCTCGCTGCAGACCT
GCGAGCAGGGAAACGCTCCCCTCACAGACGCGTTGAATTGTCCCCACGCCGCGCCCCTGTAGAGAAATAT
AAAAGGTTAGGATTTGCCACTGAGGTTCTTCTTTCATATACTTCCTTTTAAAATCTTGCTAGGATACAGT
TCTCACATCACATCCGAACATAAACAACCATGGGTAAAAAGCCTGAACTCACCGCGACGTCTGTCGAGAA
GTTTCTGATCGAAAAGTTCGACAGCGTCTCCGACCTGATGCAGCTCTCGGAGGGCGAAGAATCTCGTGCT
TTCAGCTTCGATGTAGGAGGGCGTGGATATGTCCTGCGGGTAAATAGCTGCGCCGATGGTTTCTACAAAG
ATCGTTATGTTTATCGGCACTTTGCATCGGCCGCGCTCCCGATTCCGGAAGTGCTTGACATTGGGGAATT
CAGCGAGAGCCTGACCTATTGCATCTCCCGCCGTGCACAGGGTGTCACGTTGCAAGACCTGCCTGAAACC
GAACTGCCCGCTGTTCTGCAGCCGGTCGCGGAGGCCATGGATGCGATCGCTGCGGCCGATCTTAGCCAGA
CGAGCGGGTTCGGCCCATTCGGACCGCAAGGAATCGGTCAATACACTACATGGCGTGATTTCATATGCGC
GATTGCTGATCCCCATGTGTATCACTGGCAAACTGTGATGGACGACACCGTCAGTGCGTCCGTCGCGCAG
GCTCTCGATGAGCTGATGCTTTGGGCCGAGGACTGCCCCGAAGTCCGGCACCTCGTGCACGCGGATTTCG
GCTCCAACAATGTCCTGACGGACAATGGCCGCATAACAGCGGTCATTGACTGGAGCGAGGCGATGTTCGG
GGATTCCCAATACGAGGTCGCCAACATCTTCTTCTGGAGGCCGTGGTTGGCTTGTATGGAGCAGCAGACG
CGCTACTTCGAGCGGAGGCATCCGGAGCTTGCAGGATCGCCGCGGCTCCGGGCGTATATGCTCCGCATTG
GTCTTGACCAACTCTATCAGAGCTTGGTTGACGGCAATTTCGATGATGCAGCTTGGGCGCAGGGTCGATG
CGACGCAATCGTCCGATCCGGAGCCGGGACTGTCGGGCGTACACAAATCGCCCGCAGAAGCGCGGCCGTC
TGGACCGATGGCTGTGTAGAAGTACTCGCCGATAGTGGAAACCGACGCCCCAGCACTCGTCCGAGGGCAA
AGGAATAATCAGTACTGACAATAAAAAGATTCTTGTTTTCAAGAACTTGTCATTTGTATAGTTTTTTTAT
ATTGTAGTTGTTCTATTTTAATCAAATGTTAGCGTGATTTATATTTTTTTTCGCCTCGACATCATCTGCC
CAGATGCGAAGTTAAGTGCGCAGAAAGTAATATCATGCGTCAATCGTATGTGAATGCTGGTCGCTATACT
GCTGTCGATTCGATACTAACGCCGCCATCCAGATCATGACATTAACCTATAAAAATAGGCGTATCACGAG
GCCCTTTCGTC
Features (pLannotate 1.2.2; 18 found; start..end, strand, type, name):
    137..186     +  misc_feature   bom (fragment): basis of mobility region from pBR322
    187..467     +  promoter       TRP1 promoter: S. cerevisiae TRP1
    468..1142    +  CDS            TRP1: phosphoribosylanthranilate isomerase, required for tryptophan biosynthesis; S. cerevisiae TRP1; yeast auxotrophic marker
   1189..1240    +  misc_feature   bom (fragment): basis of mobility region from pBR322
   1241..1696    -  rep_origin     f1 ori (sequence partly withheld): f1 bacteriophage origin of replication; arrow indicates direction of (+) strand synthesis
   1704..1859    -  CDS            lacZα (fragment): LacZα fragment of β-galactosidase; lacZ fragment
   1867..1885    +  promoter       T7 promoter: promoter for bacteriophage T7 RNA polymerase
   1894..2001    -  misc_feature   MCS: pBluescript multiple cloning site
   2014..2032    -  promoter       T3 promoter: promoter for bacteriophage T3 RNA polymerase
   2077..2093    -  protein_bind   lac operator: The lac repressor binds to the lac operator to inhibit transcription in E. coli. This inhibition can be relieved by adding lactose or isopropyl-β-D-thiogalactopyranoside (IPTG). lac repressor encoded by lacI
   2101..2131    -  promoter       lac promoter: promoter for the E. coli lac operon
   2146..2167    -  protein_bind   CAP binding site: CAP binding activates transcription in the presence of cAMP. E. coli catabolite activator protein
   2180..2272    -  CDS            lacI (fragment): lac repressor; lacI; The lac repressor binds to the lac operator to inhibit transcription in E. coli. This inhibition can be relieved by adding lactose or isopropyl-β-D-thiogalactopyranoside (IPTG).
   2455..3043    -  rep_origin     ori: high-copy-number ColE1/pMB1/pBR322/pUC origin of replication
   3214..4074    -  CDS            AmpR: β-lactamase; bla; confers resistance to ampicillin, carbenicillin, and related antibiotics
   4075..4179    -  promoter       AmpR promoter: bla
   4252..5827    +  gene           hphMX6: yeast selectable marker conferring hygromycin resistance
   5907..35      +  CDS            rop (fragment) (across the origin): Rop protein, which maintains plasmids at low copy number; rop
