>Addgene plasmid #122922 | YIp TRP1-HphMx | addgene full sequence | sequence record 239184 | Addgene NGS Result
TGAAAACCTCTGACACATGCAGCTCCCGGAGACGGTCACAGCTTGTCTGTAAGCGGATGCCGGGAGCAGA
CAAGCCCGTCAGGGCGCGTCAGCGGGTGTTGGCGGGTGTCGGGGCTGGCTTAACTATGCGGCATCAGAGC
AGATTGTACTGAGAGTGCACCATAGATCAACGACATTACTATATATATAATATAGGAAGCATTTAATAGA
ACAGCATCGTAATATATGTGTACTTTGCAGTTATGACGCCAGATGGCAGTAGTGGAAGATATTCTTTATT
GAAAAATAGCTTGTCACCTTACGTACAATCTTGATCCGGAGCTTTTCTTTTTTTGCCGATTAAGAATTAA
TTCGGTCGAAAAAAGAAAAGGAGAGGGCCAAGAGGGAGGGCATTGGTGACTATTGAGCACGTGAGTATAC
GTGATTAAGCACACAAAGGCAGCTTGGAGTATGTCTGTTATTAATTTCACAGGTAGTTCTGGTCCATTGG
TGAAAGTTTGCGGCTTGCAGAGCACAGAGGCCGCAGAATGTGCTCTAGATTCCGATGCTGACTTGCTGGG
TATTATATGTGTGCCCAATAGAAAGAGAACAATTGACCCGGTTATTGCAAGGAAAATTTCAAGTCTTGTA
AAAGCATATAAAAATAGTTCAGGCACTCCGAAATACTTGGTTGGCGTGTTTCGTAATCAACCTAAGGAGG
ATGTTTTGGCTCTGGTCAATGATTACGGCATTGATATCGTCCAACTGCATGGAGATGAGTCGTGGCAAGA
ATACCAAGAGTTCCTCGGTTTGCCAGTTATTAAAAGACTCGTATTTCCAAAAGACTGCAACATACTACTC
AGTGCAGCTTCACAGAAACCTCATTCGTTTATTCCCTTGTTTGATTCAGAAGCAGGTGGGACAGGTGAAC
TTTTGGATTGGAACTCGATTTCTGACTGGGTTGGAAGGCAAGAGAGCCCCGAAAGCTTACATTTTATGTT
AGCTGGTGGACTGACGCCAGAAAATGTTGGTGATGCGCTTAGATTAAATGGCGTTATTGGTGTTGATGTA
AGCGGAGGTGTGGAGACAAATGGTGTAAAAGACTCTAACAAAATAGCAAATTTCGTCAAAAATGCTAAGA
AATAGGTTATTACTGAGTAGTATTTATTTAATTATATCAGTTATTACCCTATGCGGTGTGAAATACCGCA
CAGATGCGTAAGGAGAAAATACCGCATCAGGAAATTGTAAGCGTTAATATTTTGTTAAAATTCGCGTTAA
ATTTTTGTTAAATCAGCTCATTTTTTAACCAATAGGCCGAAATCGGCAAAATCCCTTATAAATCAAAAGA
ATAGACCGAGATAGGGT
[37 nt withheld, positions 1348-1384]
AAAGAACGTGGACTCCAACGTCAAAGG
[49 nt withheld, positions 1412-1460]
T
[91 nt withheld, positions 1462-1552]
G
[124 nt withheld, positions 1554-1677]
CCATTCGCCATTCAGGCTGCGCAACTGTTGGGAAGGGCGATCGGTGCGGGCCTCTTCGCTATTACGCCAG
CTGGCGAAAGGGGGATGTGCTGCAAGGCGATTAAGTTGGGTAACGCCAGGGTTTTCCCAGTCACGACGTT
GTAAAACGACGGCCAGTGAGCGCGCGTAATACGACTCACTATAGGGCGAATTGGGTACCGGGCCCCCCCT
CGAGGTCGACGGTATCGATAAGCTTGATATCGAATTCCTGCAGCCCGGGGGATCCACTAGTTCTAGAGCG
GCCGCCACCGCGGTGGAGCTCCAGCTTTTGTTCCCTTTAGTGAGGGTTAATTGCGCGCTTGGCGTAATCA
TGGTCATAGCTGTTTCCTGTGTGAAATTGTTATCCGCTCACAATTCCACACAACATACGAGCCGGAAGCA
TAAAGTGTAAAGCCTGGGGTGCCTAATGAGTGAGCTAACTCACATTAATTGCGTTGCGCTCACTGCCCGC
TTTCCAGTCGGGAAACCTGTCGTGCCAGCTGCATTAATGAATCGGCCAACGCGCGGGGAGAGGCGGTTTG
CGTATTGGGCGCTCTTCCGCTTCCTCGCTCACTGACTCGCTGCGCTCGGTCGTTCGGCTGCGGCGAGCGG
TATCAGCTCACTCAAAGGCGGTAATACGGTTATCCACAGAATCAGGGGATAACGCAGGAAAGAACATGTG
AGCAAAAGGCCAGCAAAAGGCCAGGAACCGTAAAAAGGCCGCGTTGCTGGCGTTTTTCCATAGGCTCCGC
CCCCCTGACGAGCATCACAAAAATCGACGCTCAAGTCAGAGGTGGCGAAACCCGACAGGACTATAAAGAT
ACCAGGCGTTTCCCCCTGGAAGCTCCCTCGTGCGCTCTCCTGTTCCGACCCTGCCGCTTACCGGATACCT
GTCCGCCTTTCTCCCTTCGGGAAGCGTGGCGCTTTCTCATAGCTCACGCTGTAGGTATCTCAGTTCGGTG
TAGGTCGTTCGCTCCAAGCTGGGCTGTGTGCACGAACCCCCCGTTCAGCCCGACCGCTGCGCCTTATCCG
GTAACTATCGTCTTGAGTCCAACCCGGTAAGACACGACTTATCGCCACTGGCAGCAGCCACTGGTAACAG
GATTAGCAGAGCGAGGTATGTAGGCGGTGCTACAGAGTTCTTGAAGTGGTGGCCTAACTACGGCTACACT
AGAAGAACAGTATTTGGTATCTGCGCTCTGCTGAAGCCAGTTACCTTCGGAAAAAGAGTTGGTAGCTCTT
GATCCGGCAAACAAACCACCGCTGGTAGCGGTGGTTTTTTTGTTTGCAAGCAGCAGATTACGCGCAGAAA
AAAAGGATCTCAAGAAGATCCTTTGATCTTTTCTACGGGGTCTGACGCTCAGTGGAACGAAAACTCACGT
TAAGGGATTTTGGTCATGAGATTATCAAAAAGGATCTTCACCTAGATCCTTTTAAATTAAAAATGAAGTT
TTAAATCAATCTAAAGTATATATGAGTAAACTTGGTCTGACAGTTACCAATGCTTAATCAGTGAGGCACC
TATCTCAGCGATCTGTCTATTTCGTTCATCCATAGTTGCCTGACTCCCCGTCGTGTAGATAACTACGATA
CGGGAGGGCTTACCATCTGGCCCCAGTGCTGCAATGATACCGCGAGACCCACGCTCACCGGCTCCAGATT
TATCAGCAATAAACCAGCCAGCCGGAAGGGCCGAGCGCAGAAGTGGTCCTGCAACTTTATCCGCCTCCAT
CCAGTCTATTAATTGTTGCCGGGAAGCTAGAGTAAGTAGTTCGCCAGTTAATAGTTTGCGCAACGTTGTT
GCCATTGCTACAGGCATCGTGGTGTCACGCTCGTCGTTTGGTATGGCTTCATTCAGCTCCGGTTCCCAAC
GATCAAGGCGAGTTACATGATCCCCCATGTTGTGCAAAAAAGCGGTTAGCTCCTTCGGTCCTCCGATCGT
TGTCAGAAGTAAGTTGGCCGCAGTGTTATCACTCATGGTTATGGCAGCACTGCATAATTCTCTTACTGTC
ATGCCATCCGTAAGATGCTTTTCTGTGACTGGTGAGTACTCAACCAAGTCATTCTGAGAATAGTGTATGC
GGCGACCGAGTTGCTCTTGCCCGGCGTCAATACGGGATAATACCGCGCCACATAGCAGAACTTTAAAAGT
GCTCATCATTGGAAAACGTTCTTCGGGGCGAAAACTCTCAAGGATCTTACCGCTGTTGAGATCCAGTTCG
ATGTAACCCACTCGTGCACCCAACTGATCTTCAGCATCTTTTACTTTCACCAGCGTTTCTGGGTGAGCAA
AAACAGGAAGGCAAAATGCCGCAAAAAAGGGAATAAGGGCGACACGGAAATGTTGAATACTCATACTCTT
CCTTTTTCAATATTATTGAAGCATTTATCAGGGTTATTGTCTCATGAGCGGATACATATTTGAATGTATT
TAGAAAAATAAACAAATAGGGGTTCCGCGCACATTTCCCCGAAAAGTGCCACCTGACGTCTTGTTTAGCT
TGCCTCGTCCCCGCCGGGTCACCCGGCCAGCGACATGGAGGCCCAGAATACCCTCCTTGACAGTCTTGAC
GTGCGCAGCTCAGGGGCATGATGTGACTGTCGCCCGTACATTTAGCCCATACATCCCCATGTATAATCAT
TTGCATCCATACATTTTGATGGCCGCACGGCGCGAAGCAAAAATTACGGCTCCTCGCTGCGGACCTGCGA
GCAGGGAAACGCTCCCCTCACAGACGCGTTGAATTGTCCCCACGCCGCGCCCCTGTAGAGAAATATAAAA
GGTTAGGATTTGCCACTGAGGTTCTTCTTTCATATACTTCCTTTTAAAATCTTGCTAGGATACAGTTCTC
ACATCACATCCGAACATAAACAACCATGGGTAAAAAGCCTGAACTCACCGCGACGTCTGTCGAGAAGTTT
CTGATCGAAAAGTTCGACAGCGTCTCCGACCTGATGCAGCTCTCGGAGGGCGAAGAATCTCGTGCTTTCA
GCTTCGATGTAGGAGGGCGTGGATATGTCCTGCGGGTAAATAGCTGCGCCGATGGTTTCTACAAAGATCG
TTATGTTTATCGGCACTTTGCATCGGCCGCGCTCCCGATTCCGGAAGTGCTTGACATTGGGGAATTCAGC
GAGAGCCTGACCTATTGCATCTCCCGCCGTGCACAGGGTGTCACGTTGCAAGACCTGCCTGAAACCGAAC
TGCCCGCTGTTCTGCAGCCGGTCGCGGAGGCCATGGATGCGATCGCTGCGGCCGATCTTAGCCAGACGAG
CGGGTTCGGCCCATTCGGACCGCAAGGAATCGGTCAATACACTACATGGCGTGATTTCATATGCGCGATT
GCTGATCCCCATGTGTATCACTGGCAAACTGTGATGGACGACACCGTCAGTGCGTCCGTCGCGCAGGCTC
TCGATGAGCTGATGCTTTGGGCCGAGGACTGCCCCGAAGTCCGGCACCTCGTGCACGCGGATTTCGGCTC
CAACAATGTCCTGACGGACAATGGCCGCATAACAGCGGTCATTGACTGGAGCGAGGCGATGTTCGGGGAT
TCCCAATACGAGGTCGCCAACATCTTCTTCTGGAGGCCGTGGTTGGCTTGTATGGAGCAGCAGACGCGCT
ACTTCGAGCGGAGGCATCCGGAGCTTGCAGGATCGCCGCGGCTCCGGGCGTATATGCTCCGCATTGGTCT
TGACCAACTCTATCAGAGCTTGGTTGACGGCAATTTCGATGATGCAGCTTGGGCGCAGGGTCGATGCGAC
GCAATCGTCCGATCCGGAGCCGGGACTGTCGGGCGTACACAAATCGCCCGCAGAAGCGCGGCCGTCTGGA
CCGATGGCTGTGTAGAAGTACTCGCCGATAGTGGAAACCGACGCCCCAGCACTCGTCCGAGGGCAAAGGA
ATAATCAGTACTGACAATAAAAAGATTCTTGTTTTCAAGAACTTGTCATTTGTATAGTTTTTTTATATTG
TAGTTGTTCTATTTTAATCAAATGTTAGCGTGATTTATATTTTTTTTCGCCTCGACATCATCTGCCCAGA
TGCGAAGTTAAGTGCGCAGAAAGTAATATCATGCGTCAATCGTATGTGAATGCTGGTCGCTATACTGCTG
TCGATTCGATACTAACGCCGCCATCCAGATCATGACATTAACCTATAAAAATAGGCGTATCACGAGGCCC
TTTCGTCTCGCGCGTTTCGGTGATGACGG
Features (pLannotate 1.2.2; 19 found; start..end, strand, type, name):
    115..164     +  misc_feature   bom (fragment): basis of mobility region from pBR322
    303..450     +  promoter       TRP1 promoter: S. cerevisiae TRP1
    451..1125    +  CDS            TRP1: phosphoribosylanthranilate isomerase, required for tryptophan biosynthesis; S. cerevisiae TRP1; yeast auxotrophic marker
   1170..1221    +  misc_feature   bom (fragment): basis of mobility region from pBR322
   1249..1677    -  rep_origin     f1 ori (sequence partly withheld): f1 bacteriophage origin of replication; arrow indicates direction of (+) strand synthesis
   1681..1836    -  CDS            lacZα (fragment): LacZα fragment of β-galactosidase; lacZ fragment
   1844..1862    +  promoter       T7 promoter: promoter for bacteriophage T7 RNA polymerase
   1871..1978    -  misc_feature   MCS: pBluescript multiple cloning site
   1991..2009    -  promoter       T3 promoter: promoter for bacteriophage T3 RNA polymerase
   2054..2070    -  protein_bind   lac operator: The lac repressor binds to the lac operator to inhibit transcription in E. coli. This inhibition can be relieved by adding lactose or isopropyl-β-D-thiogalactopyranoside (IPTG). lac repressor encoded by lacI
   2078..2108    -  promoter       lac promoter: promoter for the E. coli lac operon
   2123..2144    -  protein_bind   CAP binding site: CAP binding activates transcription in the presence of cAMP. E. coli catabolite activator protein
   2157..2249    -  CDS            lacI (fragment): lac repressor; lacI; The lac repressor binds to the lac operator to inhibit transcription in E. coli. This inhibition can be relieved by adding lactose or isopropyl-β-D-thiogalactopyranoside (IPTG).
   2432..3020    -  rep_origin     ori: high-copy-number ColE1/pMB1/pBR322/pUC origin of replication
   3191..4051    -  CDS            AmpR: β-lactamase; bla; confers resistance to ampicillin, carbenicillin, and related antibiotics
   4052..4156    -  promoter       AmpR promoter: bla
   4229..5804    +  gene           hphMX6: yeast selectable marker conferring hygromycin resistance
   5607..5804    +  terminator     TEF terminator: Ashbya gossypii TEF terminator
   5884..13      +  CDS            rop (fragment) (across the origin): Rop protein, which maintains plasmids at low copy number; rop
