[The description below was written by a language model from this plasmid's Addgene catalogue record and pLannotate feature annotations shown in this document.]
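Description:
YIp TRP1-HphMx is an empty yeast integrating (YIp) backbone of about 5.9 kb, intended for stable genomic integration in Saccharomyces cerevisiae strains of the BY4741 background and catalogued for yeast expression and yeast recombination cloning. No yeast replication origin or centromere is annotated, consistent with an integrating plasmid that persists in yeast only after recombining into the chromosome. In E. coli it is propagated as a high-copy plasmid through a ColE1/pUC-type origin and selected with ampicillin via the β-lactamase gene and its native promoter. An f1 phage origin is also present, and short fragments of bom, rop and lacI remain as remnants of the parental cloning vectors.

The yeast-specific portion consists of two elements. The S. cerevisiae TRP1 gene with its own promoter encodes phosphoribosylanthranilate isomerase, a standard tryptophan auxotrophic marker that can also supply homology to the TRP1 locus. The hphMX6 cassette, ending in the Ashbya gossypii TEF terminator, confers hygromycin resistance. The dominant drug marker presumably allows selection of integrants independently of tryptophan prototrophy, though the record does not spell out this rationale or the intended integration site.

The cloning region is a pBluescript-type multiple cloning site flanked by T7 and T3 promoters and embedded in a lacZα fragment downstream of the lac promoter, operator and CAP binding site. No insert is present and no yeast promoter or terminator for a gene of interest is annotated, so users supply their own expression cassette. The depositor and repository sequence records differ by a single nucleotide in length and carry essentially the same annotated features.
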