Addgene plasmid #122922: YIp TRP1-HphMx
Purpose: (Empty Backbone) TRP1-HphMx integrating (YIp) vector for stable genomic integration in the BY4741 background.
Depositing lab: Randy Hampton. Depositing organization: University of California, San Diego (UCSD). Publication: ICE plasmids: combining the ease of yeast recombination cloning with the stability of genomic integration. Flagg MP, Kao A, Hampton RY. Yeast. 2019 May 10. doi: 10.1002/yea.3400. PubMed 31074531.
Backbone
  Vector backbone: YIp
  Vector type: Yeast Expression ; Yeast Recombination Cloning
Growth in bacteria
  Bacterial resistance: Ampicillin, 100 μg/mL
  Growth temperature: 37°C
  Growth strain: DH5alpha
  Copy number: High Copy
Gene/Insert
  Gene/Insert name: None
Terms and licenses: Academic/Nonprofit Terms; Industry Terms: Not Available to Industry
How to cite: YIp TRP1-HphMx was a gift from Randy Hampton (Addgene plasmid # 122922 ; http://n2t.net/addgene:122922 ; RRID:Addgene_122922)
